Addgene plasmid #197808: pJMC-6T-Reverse
Purpose: (Empty Backbone) Level 1 Module 6T destination vector (reverse orientation MoClo insert)
Depositing lab: Daniel Voytas. Depositing organization: University of Minnesota. Publication: An extensible vector toolkit and parts library for advanced engineering of plant genomes. Chamness JC, Kumar J, Cruz AJ, Rhuby E, Holum MJ, Cody JP, Tibebu R, Gamo ME, Starker CG, Zhang F, Voytas DF. Plant Genome. 2023 Mar 9:e20312. doi: 10.1002/tpg2.20312. PubMed 36896468.
Backbone
  Vector backbone: Unspecified
  Backbone manufacturer: Self-made
  Vector type: Unspecified
Growth in bacteria
  Bacterial resistance: Chloramphenicol and Ampicillin, 25 & 100 μg/mL
  Growth temperature: 37°C
  Growth strain: ccdB Survival
  Copy number: High Copy
Gene/Insert
  Gene/Insert name: None
Terms and licenses: Academic/Nonprofit Terms; Industry Terms: Not Available to Industry
Depositor comments: Please visit https://www.biorxiv.org/content/10.1101/2022.10.15.511792v1 for bioRxiv preprint.
How to cite: pJMC-6T-Reverse was a gift from Daniel Voytas (Addgene plasmid # 197808 ; http://n2t.net/addgene:197808 ; RRID:Addgene_197808)
