[The description below was written by a language model from this plasmid's Addgene catalogue record and pLannotate feature annotations shown in this document.]
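Description:
pJMC-6T-Reverse is an empty Level 1 destination vector from a modular cloning (MoClo-style) toolkit for engineering plant genomes. It occupies the "Module 6T" position in that system and accepts its MoClo insert in the reverse orientation relative to the module frame. The record lists the backbone as self-made and otherwise unspecified, gives no vector type, and names no insert. The sequenced plasmid is small, about 3.5 kb.

The annotated features fall into a maintenance backbone and a replaceable selection cassette. The backbone carries a high-copy ColE1/pUC-type origin of replication and a β-lactamase gene under its own promoter for ampicillin selection. A very short fragment annotated as RSF origin is probably only a sequence remnant, not a functional replicon. The cassette contains a chloramphenicol acetyltransferase gene downstream of a lac UV5 promoter and a partial cat promoter, followed by a ccdA fragment and an intact ccdB toxin gene.

CcdB poisons DNA gyrase in ordinary E. coli, so the unmodified vector must be propagated in a ccdB-tolerant strain, as the record indicates, under both chloramphenicol and ampicillin. In vectors of this design, the CmR/ccdB cassette is normally displaced when parts are assembled into the cloning site. Transformation into a standard strain with ampicillin then counter-selects uncut or unassembled vector. The feature table does not annotate the Type IIS restriction sites or overhangs that define the assembly junctions, and no plant regulatory elements, T-DNA borders or plant selectable markers appear in it. The completed module is presumably passed to a higher-level vector for plant delivery, although the record does not describe that step.
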