Features (pLannotate 1.2.2; 9 found; start..end, strand, type, name):
      1..23      +  rep_origin     RSF ori (fragment): Plasmids containing the RSF 1030 origin of replication can be propagated in E. coli cells that contain additional plasmids with compatible origins.
     86..116     +  promoter       lac UV5 promoter: E. coli lac promoter with an "up" mutation
    140..169     +  promoter       cat promoter (fragment): promoter of the E. coli cat gene encoding chloramphenicol acetyltransferase
    170..850     +  CDS            CmR: chloramphenicol acetyltransferase confers resistance to chloramphenicol
   1007..1165    +  CDS            ccdA (fragment): CCDA_ECO57 - Also known as H, letA. Experimental evidence at protein level: Swiss-Prot protein existence level 1. Antitoxin component of a type II toxin-antitoxin (TA) system which inhibits the post-segregational killing (PSK) of plasmid-free cells, also referred to as a plasmid addiction system. Binds to and blocks the activity of CcdB; will also remove bound CcdB protein from the CcdB-GyrA complex by forming a CcdA-CcdB complex, a process termed rejuvenation. Functions as a transcriptional corepressor for the ccdAB operon, repression also requires CcdB (By similarity). From Escherichia coli
   1170..1472    +  CDS            ccdB: CCDB_ECOLI - Also known as G, letB, letD. Experimental evidence at protein level: Swiss-Prot protein existence level 1. Toxic component of a type II toxin-antitoxin (TA) system, functioning in plasmid maintainence. Responsible for the post- segregational killing (PSK) of plasmid-free cells, also referred to as a plasmid addiction system. Half-life of over 2 hours. Cell killing by CcdB is accompanied by filamentation, defects in chromosome and plasmid segregation, defects in cell division, formation of anucleate cells, decreased DNA synthesis and plasmid loss. Interferes with the activity of DN
   1557..1657    +  promoter       AmpR promoter: bla
   1658..2518    +  CDS            AmpR: β-lactamase; bla; confers resistance to ampicillin, carbenicillin, and related antibiotics
   2725..3313    +  rep_origin     ori: high-copy-number ColE1/pMB1/pBR322/pUC origin of replication
>Addgene plasmid #197808 | pJMC-6T-Reverse | addgene full sequence | sequence record 390533 | Addgene NGS Result
GTCAGTGAGCGAGGAAGCGGAAGAGCGCCCACCTGCTTTTCGGAGGCGCGCCAGCGTGAGACCGGCCGCA
TTAGGCACCCCAGGCTTTACACTTTATGCTTCCGGCTCGTATAATGTGTGGATTTTGAGTTAGGATCCGT
CGAGATTTTCAGGAGCTAAGGAAGCTAAAATGGAGAAAAAAATCACTGGATATACCACCGTTGATATATC
CCAATGGCATCGTAAAGAACATTTTGAGGCATTTCAGTCAGTCGCTCAATGTACCTATAACCAGACCGTT
CAGCTGGATATTACGGCCTTTTTAAAGACCGTAAAGAAAAATAAGCACAAGTTTTATCCGGCCTTTATTC
ACATTCTTGCCCGCCTGATGAATGCTCATCCGGAATTCCGTATGGCAATGAAAGACGGTGAGCTGGTGAT
ATGGGATAGTGTTCACCCTTGTTACACCGTTTTCCATGAGCAAACTGAAACGTTTTCATCGCTCTGGAGT
GAATACCACGACGATTTCCGGCAGTTTCTACACATATATTCGCAAGATGTGGCGTGTTACGGTGAAAACC
TGGCCTATTTCCCTAAAGGGTTTATTGAGAATATGTTTTTCGTTTCAGCCAATCCCTGGGTGAGTTTCAC
CAGTTTTGATTTAAACGTGGCCAATATGGACAACTTCTTCGCCCCCGTTTTCACCATGGGCAAATATTAT
ACGCAAGGCGACAAGGTGCTGATGCCGCTGGCGATTCAGGTTCATCATGCCGTTTGTGATGGCTTCCATG
TCGGCAGAATGCTTAATGAATTACAACAGTACTGCGATGAGTGGCAGGCGGGGCGTAATCTAGAGGATCC
GGCTTACTAAAAGCCAGATAACAGTATGCGTATTTGCGCGCTGATTTTTGCGGTATAAGAATATATACTG
ATATGTATACCCGAAGTATGTCAAAAGGAGGTATGCTATGAAGCAGCGTATTACAGTGACAGTTGACAGC
GACAGCTATCAGTTGCTCAAGGCATATATGATGTCAATATCTCCGGTCTGGTAAGCACAACCATGCAGAA
TGAAGCCCGTCGTCTGCGTGCCGAACGCTGGAAAGCGGAAAATCAGGAAGGGATGGCTGAGGTCGCCCGG
TTTATTGAAATGAACGGCTCTTTTGCTGACGAGAACAGGGGCTGGTGAAATGCAGTTTAAGGTTTACACC
TATAAAAGAGAGAGCCGTTATCGTCTGTTTGTGGATGTACAGAGTGATATTATTGACACGCCCGGGCGAC
GGATGGTGATCCCCCTGGCCAGTGCACGTCTGCTGTCAGATAAAGTCTCCCGTGAACTTTACCCGGTGGT
GCATATCGGGGATGAAAGCTGGCGCATGATGACCACCGATATGGCCAGTGTGCCGGTTTCCGTTATCGGG
GAAGAAGTGGCTGATCTCAGCCACCGCGAAAATGACATCAAAAACGCCATTAACCTGATGTTCTGGGGAA
TATAAGGTCTCTCTCCGAGCTCAGTGTTTTGCAGGTGTGATGAAAAGCCTTAGGGTCAGGTGGCACTTTT
CGGGGAAATGTGCGATGAACCCCTATTTGTTTATTTTTCTAAATACATTCAAATATGTATCCGCTAATGA
GACAATAACCCTGATAAATGCTTCAATTATATTGAAAAAGGAAGAGTATGAGTATCCAACATTTCCGTGT
CGCCCTTATTCCCTTTTTTGCGGCCTTCTGCCTTCCTGTTTTTGCTCACCCAGAAACGCTGGTGAAAGTA
AAAGATGCTGAAGATCAGTTGGGTGCCCGAGTGGGTTACATTGAACTGGATCTCAACAGCGGCAAAATCT
TAGAGAGTTTTCGCCCCGAAGAACGCTTCCCAATGATGAGCACTTTCAAAGTTCTGCTATGTGGCGCGGT
GTTATCCCGTATTGATGCTGGGCAAGAGCAACTCGGTCGCCGCATACACTATTCTCAGAATGACTTGGTT
GAGTATTCACCAGTCACAGAAAAGCATCTTACGGATGGCATGACAGTAAGAGAATTATGTAGTGCTGCCA
TAACCATGAGTGATAACACTGCGGCCAACTTACTTCTGACAACGATTGGAGGACCGAAGGAGCTAACCGC
TTTTTTGCACAACATGGGGGATCATGTAACTCGCCTTGATCGTTGGGAACCGGAGCTGAATGAAGCCATA
CCAAACGACGAGCGTGACACCACGATGCCTGTAGCAATGGCAACAACTCTCCGCAAACTATTAACTGGCG
AACTACTTACTCTTGCTTCACGCCAGCAACTCATTGACTGGATGGAGGCGGACAAAGTTGCAGGACCACT
TCTGCGCTCGGCACTTCCGGCTGGCTGGTTTATTGCTGATAAATCTGGAGCCGGTGAGCGTGGCTCTCGC
GGTATCATTGCAGCACTGGGGCCAGATGGTAAGCCCTCCCGTATCGTAGTTATCTACACGACGGGGAGTC
AGGCAACTATGGATGAACGAAATAGACAGATCGCTGAGATAGGTGCCTCACTGATTAAGCATTGGTAACT
GTCAGACGAAGGGAAATAAATAGTAGCCCGCCTGATGTGCGGGCTTTTTTTTGGTGGTGGTTACCAGTGT
CGCTTAGCTACCGTAGGTCCTCTTAGGCGGTCCGATTAGCGACATAGTCATCAATGCCTTGACGGCAAAA
TCCCTTAACGTGAGTTTTCGTTCCACTGAGCGTCAGACCACGTAGAAAAGATCAAAGGATCTTCTTGAGA
TCCTTTTTTTCTGCGCGTAATCTGCTGCTTGCAAACAAAAAAACCACCGCTACCAGCGGTGGTTTGTTTG
CCGGATCAAGAGCTACTAACTCTTTTTCCGAAGGTAACTGGCTTCAGCAGAGCGCAGATACCAAATACTG
TTATTCTAGTGTAGCCGTAGTTAGGCCACCACTTCAAGAACTCTGTAGCACCGCCTACATACCTCGCTCT
GCTAATCCTGTTACCAGTGGCTGCTGCCAGTGGCGATAAGTCGTGTCTTACCGGGTTGGACTCAAGACGA
TAGTTACCGGATAAGGCGCAGCGGTCGGGCTGAACGGGGGGTTCGTGCTCACAGCCCAGCTTGGAGCGAA
CGACCTACACCGAACTGAGATACCTACAGCGTGAGCTATGAGAAAGCGCCACGCTTCCCGAAGGGAGAAA
GGCGGACAGGTATCCGGTAAGCGGCAGGGTCGGAACAGGAGAGCGCACGAGGGAGCTTCCAGGGGGAAAC
GCCTGGTATCTTTATAGTCCTGTCGGGTTTCGCCACCTCTGACTTGAGCGTCGATTTTTGTGATGCTCGT
CAGGGGGGCGGAGCCTATGGAAAAACGCCAGCAACGCGGCCTTTTTACGGTTCCTGGCCTTTTGCTGGCC
TTTTGCTCACATGTTCTTTCCTGCGTTATCCCCTGATTCTGTGGATAACCGTATTACCACCTTTGAGTGA
GCTGATACCGCTCGCCGCAGCCGAACGACCGAGCGCAGCGA
